Addgene plasmid #114727: pT2K-CAGGS-U6-stuffer (infusion)-IRES-CFP
Purpose: expression in mammalian cells
Depositing lab: Martine Roussel. Depositing organization: St. Jude Children's Research Hospital. Publication: Mouse medulloblastoma driven by CRISPR activation of cellular Myc. Vo BT, Kwon JA, Li C, Finkelstein D, Xu B, Orr BA, Sherr CJ, Roussel MF. Sci Rep. 2018 Jun 7;8(1):8733. doi: 10.1038/s41598-018-24956-1. PubMed 29880921.
Backbone
  Vector backbone: pT2K-CAGGS-T2TP
  Vector type: Mammalian Expression
  Selectable markers: CFP
Growth in bacteria
  Bacterial resistance: Ampicillin, 100 μg/mL
  Growth temperature: 37°C
  Growth strain: DH5alpha
  Copy number: High Copy
Gene/Insert
  Gene/Insert name: stuffer (infusion)
Terms and licenses: Academic/Nonprofit Terms; Industry Terms: Not Available to Industry
How to cite: pT2K-CAGGS-U6-stuffer (infusion)-IRES-CFP was a gift from Martine Roussel (Addgene plasmid # 114727 ; http://n2t.net/addgene:114727 ; RRID:Addgene_114727)
