[The description below was written by a language model from this plasmid's Addgene catalogue record and pLannotate feature annotations shown in this document.]
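Description:
pT2K-CAGGS-U6-stuffer (infusion)-IRES-CFP is an 11.7 kb mammalian expression plasmid built on the pT2K-CAGGS-T2TP backbone. It is designed as a cloning recipient for guide RNA sequences, with a fluorescent reporter on the same plasmid. It is propagated in E. coli through a high-copy ColE1/pUC-type origin with ampicillin resistance (AmpR under its own bla promoter). It also retains pBluescript-derived remnants, including an f1 origin, lacZα and lac regulatory fragments, and flanking T7 and T3 promoters. The pT2K name suggests a Tol2 transposon-type backbone, but no transposon arms are annotated in the feature table, and substantial stretches of the sequence carry no annotation.

The payload consists of two divergently oriented units. On the reverse strand, a human U6 RNA polymerase III promoter faces a Streptococcus pyogenes Cas9 gRNA scaffold. The two are separated by a long stuffer of almost 1.9 kb, which includes a region matching the bacterial deoC gene. As the name indicates, this stuffer is a placeholder intended to be replaced by In-Fusion cloning, presumably with a guide sequence, so the plasmid as deposited encodes no targeting guide. On the forward strand, a CAGGS promoter (CMV enhancer, chicken β-actin promoter and chimeric intron) drives an EMCV IRES followed by ECFP and a rabbit β-globin poly(A) signal. No coding sequence is annotated upstream of the IRES. CFP marks transfected cells and is the only listed selectable marker for mammalian cells. The associated publication concerns CRISPR activation of cellular Myc in a mouse medulloblastoma model, consistent with use as a guide RNA delivery vector, though the record states the purpose only as expression in mammalian cells.
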