Features (pLannotate 1.2.2; 23 found; start..end, strand, type, name):
     34..462     -  rep_origin     f1 ori (sequence partly withheld): f1 bacteriophage origin of replication; arrow indicates direction of (+) strand synthesis
    467..622     -  CDS            lacZα (fragment): LacZα fragment of β-galactosidase; lacZ fragment
    630..648     +  promoter       T7 promoter: promoter for bacteriophage T7 RNA polymerase
   3056..3074    -  CDS            small t antigen (fragment): SV40 (simian virus 40) small t antigen
   3092..3167    -  misc_RNA       gRNA scaffold: guide RNA scaffold for the Streptococcus pyogenes CRISPR/Cas9 system
   4212..4871    +  CDS            deoC1: DEOC1_STAAN - Also known as dra. Experimental evidence at protein level: Swiss-Prot protein existence level 1. Catalyzes a reversible aldol reaction between acetaldehyde and D-glyceraldehyde 3-phosphate to generate 2-deoxy-D-ribose 5- phosphate. From Staphylococcus aureus (strain N315).
   5057..5297    -  promoter       U6 promoter: RNA polymerase III promoter for human U6 snRNA
   5300..5679    +  enhancer       CMV enhancer: human cytomegalovirus immediate early enhancer
   5681..5956    +  promoter       chicken β-actin promoter: No description available
   5957..6977    +  intron         chimeric intron: chimera between introns from chicken β-actin and rabbit β-globin
   6975..7058    +  CDS            HBB (fragment): HBB_LEPEU - Experimental evidence at protein level: Swiss-Prot protein existence level 1. Involved in oxygen transport from the lung to the various peripheral tissues. From Lepus europaeus (European hare).
   7082..7642    +  misc_feature   IRES: internal ribosome entry site (IRES) of the encephalomyocarditis virus (EMCV)
   7645..8364    +  CDS            ECFP: enhanced CFP mammalian codon-optimized
   8467..8522    +  polyA_signal   β-globin poly(A) signal: rabbit β-globin polyadenylation signal (Gil and Proudfoot, 1987)
   9423..9463    -  misc_feature   MCS (fragment): pBluescript multiple cloning site
   9476..9494    -  promoter       T3 promoter: promoter for bacteriophage T3 RNA polymerase
   9537..9559    -  protein_bind   lac operator (fragment): The lac repressor binds to the lac operator to inhibit transcription in E. coli. This inhibition can be relieved by adding lactose or isopropyl-β-D-thiogalactopyranoside (IPTG). lac repressor encoded by lacI
   9563..9593    -  promoter       lac promoter: promoter for the E. coli lac operon
   9608..9629    -  protein_bind   CAP binding site: CAP binding activates transcription in the presence of cAMP. E. coli catabolite activator protein
   9642..9734    -  CDS            lacI (fragment): lac repressor; lacI; The lac repressor binds to the lac operator to inhibit transcription in E. coli. This inhibition can be relieved by adding lactose or isopropyl-β-D-thiogalactopyranoside (IPTG).
   9917..10505   -  rep_origin     ori: high-copy-number ColE1/pMB1/pBR322/pUC origin of replication
  10676..11536   -  CDS            AmpR: β-lactamase; bla; confers resistance to ampicillin, carbenicillin, and related antibiotics
  11537..11641   -  promoter       AmpR promoter: bla
>Addgene plasmid #114727 | pT2K-CAGGS-U6-stuffer (infusion)-IRES-CFP | addgene full sequence | sequence record 222600 | Addgene NGS Result
CCACCTAAATTGTAAGCGTTAATATTTTGTTAAAATTCGCGTTAAATTTTTGTTAAATCAGCTCATTTTT
TAACCAATAGGCCGAAATCGGCAAAATCCCTTATAAATCAAAAGAATAGACCGAGATAGGGT
[37 nt withheld, positions 133-169]
AAAGAACGTGGACTCCAACGTCAAAGG
[49 nt withheld, positions 197-245]
T
[91 nt withheld, positions 247-337]
G
[124 nt withheld, positions 339-462]
CCCATTCGCCATTCAGGCTGCGCAACTGTTGGGAAGGGCGATCGGTGCGGGCCTCTTCGCTATTACGCCA
GCTGGCGAAAGGGGGATGTGCTGCAAGGCGATTAAGTTGGGTAACGCCAGGGTTTTCCCAGTCACGACGT
TGTAAAACGACGGCCAGTGAGCGCGCGTAATACGACTCACTATAGGGCGAATTGGGTACCAAATAGTAGG
AATTACCCACCTGTACAAGTGCTGAAAACTTGGATGAATAAGCCCGTTTGCCATTTTCTACTGCTATTTT
AAATCTTTTCTGTATTTGTCTGCATTTGTCTTTACCCTTGAATAAATGTTTTAGTTGTTTTTTTTCAATT
ATGACTGTGTTTAACAGACATTATTACAATAATATGTAATAGTAGTACACACTATTATTATGTAATAGTA
CTTGTTGACTGTATTTGAGAACTGGACCGAGTGAGTGTTACGTCACCCATTCAAAATGACTTACTTCTGG
CTCCAACAAAATGAAGTTAATTCAGTTGCCATTTTTCACTGTATGGACATCGCCGTGTTGGAGCTAGACG
TTGCCAATAAGCAAGAAAGAGCCGAGATGCGTCGAGTCTGAGTCACCGTTCCTATGGCAACCCCTCTAAC
CAATCAGAAGTAAGCTTGTTGGAAGTCCACAGCCTACCACTTGAAAGCGGGCTGCACAAAATCTGTCAAA
CGTTTTGAACGTTGGATGTGAGAGCACATACTTTTATTAAGGCATCTGGTTGGTCAGTTTATAATATCAA
CAACTTGGGCTACAGAAAAGAAAAGTTATTACAGAAATTATGATTAACAAGTACATGTTAAATAAAGATT
TTAATATGAATGCCACCACTGGAGCATTCATGCCATTTGGAGCTTCTTCCTGTTTGGATCACTAGAAGGA
GGAGGTCACTCATTACAGTTCTCATATACAGTCGTTGGTTGGTTGGTTGGTTGGTAGATTGATTGATTGA
TTGATTGATTGATTGATTGATTGATTGATTGATTGATTGATTGATTGATTGATTGATTGATTGGTAGTCA
AAATAAGAAATAATTTCCACAGATTCATTACAGAAATGATTAAATGCATACATAAAAAACTGGGGGGGGG
GGGNATACAACAACACACTTAAGTCACATTTGCCTACGTAAAGAAAAGTAAAGAAAATCAATAGCTATAT
TTTACATCTCCTTTTTTTGCTGTCTTTTAATTAGCCTTGTTTTGCTGTTATCTTGATTGAAACTGTAACT
TCTTCACCTGCTTCTTTTCTTTGTAGGTTTTGCCAGCCCAGAAACAGGCATGGCTGTGCAAGGCCAGAGC
ACCATGCACAATGCGCTGCATGTCTTCATGAACGGCTCAATGTCCTCAGTCCAGGGCTCAGCCAACGACC
CCATCTTCCTCCTTCACCATGCTTTCATTGACAGGTAACAAACACGTCATGACATTAGACTGCACAGTTT
TTGACAAAGTTCATACAATCTGTTGTTTATAGCTGCTACAATTAGTGAAGTTTGTGAATGTACTTGGATG
AGCAGCGAAAGATCAATTGAGATCAATTGTTAGAGTTTGGTTGCCCTGCAGAGCAAAGAACAAAAAATAA
TCTGGTGGCTTTACTGCGTGAGGTTATTATTGGTGGAATAGAAACACAAAACATAATTGCATTTATTTGT
TTAATTTTTTATCTTATCTTAACTTTCATCTTGCATATTTGTTTCTTACATCATTTCTAGCATCTTTGAG
CGCTGGCTAAGAACTCATCAGCCTCCCCGGTCCATCTACCCACGTACCAATGCACCAATTGGCCACAATG
ACGGCTACTACATGGTGCCATTCCTTCCTCTTTATAGGAATGGAGACTACCTCCTGTCCAACAATGCTCT
TGGATACGAGTACGCCTACCTGTTGGACCCAGGTCATTGCACAACACCAGAAATGCCCTCTGATCTGCAA
AAGACGTGAATATCTGTTCAGACACCCATATCCACTCTGTTCCACACAGGTCAGAGGTTTGTCCAGGAGT
TCTTGACAGAGGTGTAAAAAGTACTCAAAAATTTTACTCAAGTGAAAGTACAAGTACTTAGGGAAAATTT
TACTCAATTAAAAGTAAAAGTATCTGGCTAGAATCTTACTTGAGTAAAAGTAAAAAAGTACTCCATTAAA
ATTGTACTTGAGTATTAAGGAAGTAAAAGTAAAAGCAAGAAAGAAAACTAGAGATTCTTGTTTAAGCTTT
TAATCTCAAAAAACATTAAATGAAATGCATACAAGGTTTTATCCTGCTTTAGAACTGTTTGTATTTAATT
ATCAAACTATAAGACAGACAATCTAATGCCAGTACACGCTACTCAAAGTTGTAAAACCTCAGATTTAACT
TCAGTAGAAGCTGATTCTCAAAATTGTTAGTGTCAAGCCTAGCTCTTTTGGGGCTGAAAAGCAATCCTGC
AGTGCTGAAAAGCCTCTCACAGGCAGCCGATGCGGGAAGAGGTGTATTAGTCTTGATAGAGAGGCTGCAA
ATAGCAGGAAACGTGAGCAGAGACTCCCTGGTGTCTGAAACACAGGCCAGATGGGCCCTCGTCGACCAAT
TCCCACTCCTTTCAAGACCTAGCTAGCGAATTCAAAAAAGCACCGACTCGGTGCCACTTTTTCAAGTTGA
TAACGGACTAGCCTTATTTTAACTTGCTATTTCTAGCTCTAAAACAGAGACGTACAAAAAAGAGCAAGAA
GCTAAAAAAGATTTAAAAATTATTTTTAGCGCAGTTAATGGAACAGGAACTAAATTTACCCCAAAAATAT
TACGTGAATCAGGATATAACGTTATTGAGGTTGAAGAGCATGCATTTGAAGATGAAACATTTAAAAATGT
TGTAAATCCAAATCCAGAATTTGATCCTGCATGAAAAATACCGCTTGAATATGGTATTAAACATGATGCA
GATATTATTATTATGAATGACCCAGATGCTGACAGATTTGGAATGGCAATAAAACATGATGGTCATTTTG
TAAGATTAGATGGAAATCAAACAGGACCAATTTTAATTGATTGAAAATTATCAAATCTAAAACGCTTAAA
TAGCATTCCAAAAAATCCGGCTCTATATTCAAGTTTTGTAACAAGTGATTTGGGTGATAGAATCGCTCAT
GAAAAATATGGAGTTAATATTGTAAAAACTTTAACTGGATTTAAATGAATGGGTAGAGAAATTGCTAAAG
AAGAAGATAACGGATTAAATTTTGTTTTTGCTTATGAAGAAAGTTATGGATATGTAATTGATGACTCAGC
TAGAGATAAAGATGGAATACAAGCTTCTATATTAATAGCAGAGGCTGCTTGATTTTATAAAAAACAAAAT
AAAACATTAGTAGACTATTTAGAAGATTTATTTAAAGAAATGGGTGCATATTACACTTTCACTTTAAACT
TGAATTTTAAACCAGAAGAAAAGAAATTAAAAATTGAACCATTAATGAAATCATTGAGAGCAACACCCTT
AACTCAAATTGCTGGACTTAAAGTTGTTAATGTTGAAGACTACATCGATGGAATGTATAATATGCCAGGA
CAAGACTTACTAAAATTTTATTTAGAAGATAAGTCATGATTTGCTGTTCGCCCAAGTGGAACTGAACCTA
AACTAAAAATTTATTTTATAGGTGTTGGTGAATCTGTTCAAAACGCTAAAGTTAAAGTAGACGAAATTAT
TAAAGAATTAAAATTAAAAATGAATATATAGGAGAAAAAATGAAACTAAACAAATATATAGATCACACAT
TATTAAAACAAGATGCTACGAAAGCTGAAATTAAACAATTATGTGATGAAGCAATTGAATTTGATTTTGC
AACAGTTTGTGTTAATTCATATTGAACAAGCTATTGTAAAGAATTATTAAAAGGCACAAATGTAGGAATA
ACAAATGTTGTAGGTTTTCCTCTAGGTGCATGCACAACAGCTACAAAAGCATTCGAAGTTTCTGAAGCAA
TTAAAGATGGTGCAACAGAAATTGATATGGTATTAAATATTGGTGCATTAAAAGACAAAAATTATGAATT
AGTTTTAGAAGACATGAAAGCTGTAAAAAAAGCAGCTGGATCACATGTTGTTAAATGTATTATGGAAAAT
TGTTTATTAACAAAAGAAGAAATCATGAAAGCTTGTGAAATAGCTGTTGAAGCTGGATTAGAATTTGTTA
AAACATCAACAGGATTTTCAAAATCAGGTGCAACATTTGAAGATGTTAAACTAATGAAGTCAGTTGTTAA
AGACAATGCTTTAGTTAAAGCAGCTGGTGGAGTTAGAACATTTGAAGATGCTCAAAAAATGATTGAAGCA
GGAGCTGACCGCTTAGGAACAAGTGGTGGAGTAGCTATTATTAAAGGTGAAGAAAACAACGCGAGTTACT
AAAACTAGCGTTTTTTTATTTTGCTCATTTTTATTAAAAGTTTGCAAAAAGGAACATAAAAATTCTAATT
ATTGATACTAAAGTTATTAAAAAGAAGATTTTGGTTGATTTTATAAAGGTCATAGAATATAATATTTTAG
CATGTGTATTTTGTGTGCTCATTTACAACCGTCTCCGGTGTTTCGTCCTTTCCACAAGATATATAAAGCC
AAGAAATCGAAATACTTTCAAGTTACGGTAAGCATATGATAGTCCATTTTAAAACATAATTTTAAAACTG
CAAACTACCCAAGAAATTATTACTTTCTACGTCACGTATTTTGTACTAATATCTTTGTGTTTACAGTCAA
ATTAATTCTAATTATCTCTCTAACAGCCTTGTATCGTATATGCAAATATGAAGGAATCATGGGAAATAGG
CCCTCTCGACATTGATTATTGACTAGTTATTAATAGTAATCAATTACGGGGTCATTAGTTCATAGCCCAT
ATATGGAGTTCCGCGTTACATAACTTACGGTAAATGGCCCGCCTGGCTGACCGCCCAACGACCCCCGCCC
ATTGACGTCAATAATGACGTATGTTCCCATAGTAACGCCAATAGGGACTTTCCATTGACGTCAATGGGTG
GAGTATTTACGGTAAACTGCCCACTTGGCAGTACATCAAGTGTATCATATGCCAAGTACGCCCCCTATTG
ACGTCAATGACGGTAAATGGCCCGCCTGGCATTATGCCCAGTACATGACCTTATGGGACTTTCCTACTTG
GCAGTACATCTACGTATTAGTCATCGCTATTACCATGGTCGAGGTGAGCCCCACGTTCTGCTTCACTCTC
CCCATCTCCCCCCCCTCCCCACCCCCAATTTTGTATTTATTTATTTTTTAATTATTTTGTGCAGCGATGG
GGGCGGGGGGGGGGGGGGSGCGCGCCRGGSGGGGSGGGGSGGGGCGRGGGGSGGGGSGGGGCGAGGCGGA
GAGGTGCGGCGGCAGCCAATCAGAGCGGCGCGCTCCGAAAGTTTCCTTTTATGGCGAGGCGGCGGCGGCG
GCGGCCCTATAAAAAGCGAAGCGCGCGGCGGGCGGGAGTCGCTGCGCGCTGCCTTCGCCCCGTGCCCCGC
TCCGCCGCCGCCTCGCGCCGCCCGCCCCGGCTCTGACTGACCGCGTTACTCCCACAGGTGAGCGGGCGGG
ACGGCCCTTCTCCTCCGGGCTGTAATTAGCGCTTGGTTTAATGACGGCTTGTTTCTTTTCTGTGGCTGCG
TGAAAGCCTTGAGGGGCTCCGGGAGGGCCCTTTGTGCGGGGGGAGCGGCTCGGGGGGTGCGTGCGTGTGT
GTGTGCGTGGGGAGCGCCGCGTGCGGCTCCGCGCTGCCCGGCGGCTGTGAGCGCTGCGGGCGCGGCGCGG
GGCTTTGTGCGCTCCGCAGTGTGCGCGAGGGGAGCGCGGCCGGGGGCGGTGCCCCGCGGTGCGGGGGGGG
CTGCGAGGGGAACAAAGGCTGCGTGCGGGGTGTGTGCGTGGGGGGGTGAGCAGGGGGTGTGGGCGCGTCG
GTCGGGCTGCAACCCCCCCTGCACCCCCCTCCCCGAGTTGCTGAGCACGGCCCGGCTTCGGGTGCGGGGC
TCCGTACGGGGCGTGGCGCGGGGCTCGCCGTGCCGGGCGGGGGGTGGCGGCAGGTGGGGGTGCCGGGCGG
GGCGGGGCCGCCTCGGGCCGGGGAGGGCTCGGGGGAGGGGCGCGGCGGCCCCCGGAGCGCCGGCGGCTGT
CGAGGCGCGGCGAGCCGCAGCCATTGCCTTTTATGGTAATCGTGCGAGAGGGCGCAGGGACTTCCTTTGT
CCCAAATCTGTGCGGAGCCGAAATCTGGGAGGCGCCGCCGCACCCCCTCTAGCGGGCGCGGGGCGAAGCG
GTGCGGCGCCGGCAGGAAGGAAATGGGCGGGGAGGGCCTTCGTGCGTCGCCGCGCCGCCGTCCCCTTCTC
CCTCTCCAGCCTCGGGGCTGTCCGCGGGGGGACGGCTGCCTTCGGGGGGGACGGGGCAGGGCGGGGTTCG
GCTTCTGGCGTGTGACCGGCGGCTCTAGCTAGAGCCTCTGCTAACCATGTTCATGCCTTCTTCTTTTTCC
TACAGCTCCTGGGCAACGTGCTGGTTATTGTGCTGTCTCATCATTTTGGCAAAGAATTCAGATCTTACGT
AGCTAGCGGATCCCAATTGCTCGAGCGGGATCAATTCCGCCCCCCCCCTAACGTTACTGGCCGAAGCCGC
TTGGAATAAGGCCGGTGTGCGTTTGTCTATATGTTATTTTCCACCATATTGCCGTCTTTTGGCAATGTGA
GGGCCCGGAAACCTGGCCCTGTCTTCTTGACGAGCATTCCTAGGGGTCTTTCCCCTCTCGCCAAAGGAAT
GCAAGGTCTGTTGAATGTCGTGAAGGAAGCAGTTCCTCTGGAAGCTTCTTGAAGACAAACAACGTCTGTA
GCGACCCTTTGCAGGCAGCGGAACCCCCCACCTGGCGACAGGTGCCTCTGCGGCCAAAAGCCACGTGTAT
AAGATACACCTGCAAAGGCGGCACAACCCCAGTGCCACGTTGTGAGTTGGATAGTTGTGGAAAGAGTCAA
ATGGCTCTCCTCAAGCGTATTCAACAAGGGGCTGAAGGATGCCCAGAAGGTACCCCATTGTATGGGATCT
GATCTGGGGCCTCGGTGCACATGCTTTACATGTGTTTAGTCGAGGTTAAAAAAACGTCTAGGCCCCCCGA
ACCACGGGGACGTGGTTTTCCTTTGAAAAACACGATAATACCATGGTGAGCAAGGGCGAGGAGCTGTTCA
CCGGGGTGGTGCCCATCCTGGTCGAGCTGGACGGCGACGTAAACGGCCACAAGTTCAGCGTGTCCGGCGA
GGGCGAGGGCGATGCCACCTACGGCAAGCTGACCCTGAAGTTCATCTGCACCACCGGCAAGCTGCCCGTG
CCCTGGCCCACCCTCGTGACCACCCTGACCTGGGGCGTGCAGTGCTTCAGCCGCTACCCCGACCACATGA
AGCAGCACGACTTCTTCAAGTCCGCCATGCCCGAAGGCTACGTCCAGGAGCGCACCATCTTCTTCAAGGA
CGACGGCAACTACAAGACCCGCGCCGAGGTGAAGTTCGAGGGCGACACCCTGGTGAACCGCATCGAGCTG
AAGGGCATCGACTTCAAGGAGGACGGCAACATCCTGGGGCACAAGCTGGAGTACAACTACATCAGCCACA
ACGTCTATATCACCGCCGACAAGCAGAAGAACGGCATCAAGGCCAACTTCAAGATCCGCCACAACATCGA
GGACGGCAGCGTGCAGCTCGCCGACCACTACCAGCAGAACACCCCCATCGGCGACGGCCCCGTGCTGCTG
CCCGACAACCACTACCTGAGCACCCAGTCCGCCCTGAGCAAAGACCCCAACGAGAAGCGCGATCACATGG
TCCTGCTGGAGTTCGTGACCGCCGCCGGGATCACTCTCGGCATGGACGAGCTGTACAAGTAAAGCGGCCG
CGACTCTAGAGTCGAGTCTAGATATCAGATCTTTTTCCCTCTGCCAAAAATTATGGGGACATCATGAAGC
CCCTTGAGCATCTGACTTCTGGCTAATAAAGGAAATTTATTTTCATTGCAATAGTGTGTTGGAATTTTTT
GTGTCTCTCACTCGGAAGGACATATGGGAGGGCAAATCATTTAAAACATCAGAATGAGTATTTGGTTTAG
AGTTTGGCAACATATGCCCATATGCTGGCTGCCATGAACAAAGGTTGGCTATAAAGAGGTCATCAGTATA
TGAAACAGCCCCCTGCTGTCCATTCCTTATTCCATAGAAAAGCCTTGACTTGAGGTTAGATTTTTTTTAT
ATTTTGTTTTGTGTTATTTTTTTCTTTAACATCCCTAAAATTTTCCTTACATGTTTTACTAGCCAGATTT
TTCCTCCTCTCCTGACTACTCCCAGTCATAGCTGTCCCTCTTCTCTTATGGAGATCCCTCGACCTGCAGC
CCAAGCTTCTGCGAAGATACGGCCACGGGTGCTCTTGATCCTGTGGCTGATTTTGGACTGTGCTGCTCGC
AGCTGCTGATGAATCACATACTTCCTCCATTTTCTTCCACTGATTGACTGTTATAATTTCCCTAATTTCC
AGGTCAAGGTGCTGTGCATTGTGGTAATAGATGTGACATGACGTCACTTCCAAAGGACCAATGAACATGT
CTGACCAATTTCATATAATGTGAAAACGATTTTCATAGGCAGAATAAATAACATTTAAATTAAACTGGGC
ATCAGCGCAATTCAATTGGTTTGGTAATAGCAAGGGAAAATAGAATGAAGTGATCTCCAAAAAATAAGTA
CTTTTTGACTGTAAATAAAATTGTAAGGAGTAAAAAGTACTTTTTTTTCTAAAAAAATGTAATTAAGTAA
AAGTAAAAGTATTGATTTTTAATTGTACTCAAGTAAAGTAAAAATCCCCAAAAATAATACTTAAGTACAG
TAATCAAGTAAAATTACTCAAGTACTTTACACCTCTGGTTCTTGACCCCCTACCTTCAGCAAGCCCAGCA
GATCCACTAGTTCTAGAGCGGCCGCCACCGCGGTGGAGCTCCAGCTTTTGTTCCCTTTAGTGAGGGTTAA
TTGCGCGCTTGGCGTAATCATGGTCATAGCTGTTTCCTGTGTGAAATTGTTATCCGCTCACAATTCCACA
CAACATACGAGCCGGAAGCATAAAGTGTAAAGCCTGGGGTGCCTAATGAGTGAGCTAACTCACATTAATT
GCGTTGCGCTCACTGCCCGCTTTCCAGTCGGGAAACCTGTCGTGCCAGCTGCATTAATGAATCGGCCAAC
GCGCGGGGAGAGGCGGTTTGCGTATTGGGCGCTCTTCCGCTTCCTCGCTCACTGACTCGCTGCGCTCGGT
CGTTCGGCTGCGGCGAGCGGTATCAGCTCACTCAAAGGCGGTAATACGGTTATCCACAGAATCAGGGGAT
AACGCAGGAAAGAACATGTGAGCAAAAGGCCAGCAAAAGGCCAGGAACCGTAAAAAGGCCGCGTTGCTGG
CGTTTTTCCATAGGCTCCGCCCCCCTGACGAGCATCACAAAAATCGACGCTCAAGTCAGAGGTGGCGAAA
CCCGACAGGACTATAAAGATACCAGGCGTTTCCCCCTGGAAGCTCCCTCGTGCGCTCTCCTGTTCCGACC
CTGCCGCTTACCGGATACCTGTCCGCCTTTCTCCCTTCGGGAAGCGTGGCGCTTTCTCATAGCTCACGCT
GTAGGTATCTCAGTTCGGTGTAGGTCGTTCGCTCCAAGCTGGGCTGTGTGCACGAACCCCCCGTTCAGCC
CGACCGCTGCGCCTTATCCGGTAACTATCGTCTTGAGTCCAACCCGGTAAGACACGACTTATCGCCACTG
GCAGCAGCCACTGGTAACAGGATTAGCAGAGCGAGGTATGTAGGCGGTGCTACAGAGTTCTTGAAGTGGT
GGCCTAACTACGGCTACACTAGAAGAACAGTATTTGGTATCTGCGCTCTGCTGAAGCCAGTTACCTTCGG
AAAAAGAGTTGGTAGCTCTTGATCCGGCAAACAAACCACCGCTGGTAGCGGTGGTTTTTTTGTTTGCAAG
CAGCAGATTACGCGCAGAAAAAAAGGATCTCAAGAAGATCCTTTGATCTTTTCTACGGGGTCTGACGCTC
AGTGGAACGAAAACTCACGTTAAGGGATTTTGGTCATGAGATTATCAAAAAGGATCTTCACCTAGATCCT
TTTAAATTAAAAATGAAGTTTTAAATCAATCTAAAGTATATATGAGTAAACTTGGTCTGACAGTTACCAA
TGCTTAATCAGTGAGGCACCTATCTCAGCGATCTGTCTATTTCGTTCATCCATAGTTGCCTGACTCCCCG
TCGTGTAGATAACTACGATACGGGAGGGCTTACCATCTGGCCCCAGTGCTGCAATGATACCGCGAGACCC
ACGCTCACCGGCTCCAGATTTATCAGCAATAAACCAGCCAGCCGGAAGGGCCGAGCGCAGAAGTGGTCCT
GCAACTTTATCCGCCTCCATCCAGTCTATTAATTGTTGCCGGGAAGCTAGAGTAAGTAGTTCGCCAGTTA
ATAGTTTGCGCAACGTTGTTGCCATTGCTACAGGCATCGTGGTGTCACGCTCGTCGTTTGGTATGGCTTC
ATTCAGCTCCGGTTCCCAACGATCAAGGCGAGTTACATGATCCCCCATGTTGTGCAAAAAAGCGGTTAGC
TCCTTCGGTCCTCCGATCGTTGTCAGAAGTAAGTTGGCCGCAGTGTTATCACTCATGGTTATGGCAGCAC
TGCATAATTCTCTTACTGTCATGCCATCCGTAAGATGCTTTTCTGTGACTGGTGAGTACTCAACCAAGTC
ATTCTGAGAATAGTGTATGCGGCGACCGAGTTGCTCTTGCCCGGCGTCAATACGGGATAATACCGCGCCA
CATAGCAGAACTTTAAAAGTGCTCATCATTGGAAAACGTTCTTCGGGGCGAAAACTCTCAAGGATCTTAC
CGCTGTTGAGATCCAGTTCGATGTAACCCACTCGTGCACCCAACTGATCTTCAGCATCTTTTACTTTCAC
CAGCGTTTCTGGGTGAGCAAAAACAGGAAGGCAAAATGCCGCAAAAAAGGGAATAAGGGCGACACGGAAA
TGTTGAATACTCATACTCTTCCTTTTTCAATATTATTGAAGCATTTATCAGGGTTATTGTCTCATGAGCG
GATACATATTTGAATGTATTTAGAAAAATAAACAAATAGGGGTTCCGCGCACATTTCCCCGAAAAGTG
